>Addgene plasmid #208769 | pET21a-C2-SNAP | addgene full sequence | sequence record 412567 | Addgene NGS Result
TGGCGAATGGG
[124 nt withheld, positions 12-135]
C
[91 nt withheld, positions 137-227]
A
[49 nt withheld, positions 229-277]
CCTTTGACGTTGGAGTCCACGTTCTTT
[37 nt withheld, positions 305-341]
ACCCTATCTCGGTCTATTCTTTTGATTTATAAGGGATTTTGCCGATTTCGGCCTATTGGTTAAAAAATGA
GCTGATTTAACAAAAATTTAACGCGAATTTTAACAAAATATTAACGCTTACAATTTAGGTGGCACTTTTC
GGGGAAATGTGCGCGGAACCCCTATTTGTTTATTTTTCTAAATACATTCAAATATGTATCCGCTCATGAG
ACAATAACCCTGATAAATGCTTCAATAATATTGAAAAAGGAAGAGTATGAGTATTCAACATTTCCGTGTC
GCCCTTATTCCCTTTTTTGCGGCATTTTGCCTTCCTGTTTTTGCTCACCCAGAAACGCTGGTGAAAGTAA
AAGATGCTGAAGATCAGTTGGGTGCACGAGTGGGTTACATCGAACTGGATCTCAACAGCGGTAAGATCCT
TGAGAGTTTTCGCCCCGAAGAACGTTTTCCAATGATGAGCACTTTTAAAGTTCTGCTATGTGGCGCGGTA
TTATCCCGTATTGACGCCGGGCAAGAGCAACTCGGTCGCCGCATACACTATTCTCAGAATGACTTGGTTG
AGTACTCACCAGTCACAGAAAAGCATCTTACGGATGGCATGACAGTAAGAGAATTATGCAGTGCTGCCAT
AACCATGAGTGATAACACTGCGGCCAACTTACTTCTGACAACGATCGGAGGACCGAAGGAGCTAACCGCT
TTTTTGCACAACATGGGGGATCATGTAACTCGCCTTGATCGTTGGGAACCGGAGCTGAATGAAGCCATAC
CAAACGACGAGCGTGACACCACGATGCCTGCAGCAATGGCAACAACGTTGCGCAAACTATTAACTGGCGA
ACTACTTACTCTAGCTTCCCGGCAACAATTAATAGACTGGATGGAGGCGGATAAAGTTGCAGGACCACTT
CTGCGCTCGGCCCTTCCGGCTGGCTGGTTTATTGCTGATAAATCTGGAGCCGGTGAGCGTGGGTCTCGCG
GTATCATTGCAGCACTGGGGCCAGATGGTAAGCCCTCCCGTATCGTAGTTATCTACACGACGGGGAGTCA
GGCAACTATGGATGAACGAAATAGACAGATCGCTGAGATAGGTGCCTCACTGATTAAGCATTGGTAACTG
TCAGACCAAGTTTACTCATATATACTTTAGATTGATTTAAAACTTCATTTTTAATTTAAAAGGATCTAGG
TGAAGATCCTTTTTGATAATCTCATGACCAAAATCCCTTAACGTGAGTTTTCGTTCCACTGAGCGTCAGA
CCCCGTAGAAAAGATCAAAGGATCTTCTTGAGATCCTTTTTTTCTGCGCGTAATCTGCTGCTTGCAAACA
AAAAAACCACCGCTACCAGCGGTGGTTTGTTTGCCGGATCAAGAGCTACCAACTCTTTTTCCGAAGGTAA
CTGGCTTCAGCAGAGCGCAGATACCAAATACTGTCCTTCTAGTGTAGCCGTAGTTAGGCCACCACTTCAA
GAACTCTGTAGCACCGCCTACATACCTCGCTCTGCTAATCCTGTTACCAGTGGCTGCTGCCAGTGGCGAT
AAGTCGTGTCTTACCGGGTTGGACTCAAGACGATAGTTACCGGATAAGGCGCAGCGGTCGGGCTGAACGG
GGGGTTCGTGCACACAGCCCAGCTTGGAGCGAACGACCTACACCGAACTGAGATACCTACAGCGTGAGCT
ATGAGAAAGCGCCACGCTTCCCGAAGGGAGAAAGGCGGACAGGTATCCGGTAAGCGGCAGGGTCGGAACA
GGAGAGCGCACGAGGGAGCTTCCAGGGGGAAACGCCTGGTATCTTTATAGTCCTGTCGGGTTTCGCCACC
TCTGACTTGAGCGTCGATTTTTGTGATGCTCGTCAGGGGGGCGGAGCCTATGGAAAAACGCCAGCAACGC
GGCCTTTTTACGGTTCCTGGCCTTTTGCTGGCCTTTTGCTCACATGTTCTTTCCTGCGTTATCCCCTGAT
TCTGTGGATAACCGTATTACCGCCTTTGAGTGAGCTGATACCGCTCGCCGCAGCCGAACGACCGAGCGCA
GCGAGTCAGTGAGCGAGGAAGCGGAAGAGCGCCTGATGCGGTATTTTCTCCTTACGCATCTGTGCGGTAT
TTCACACCGCAATGGTGCACTCTCAGTACAATCTGCTCTGATGCCGCATAGTTAAGCCAGTATACACTCC
GCTATCGCTACGTGACTGGGTCATGGCTGCGCCCCGACACCCGCCAACACCCGCTGACGCGCCCTGACGG
GCTTGTCTGCTCCCGGCATCCGCTTACAGACAAGCTGTGACCGTCTCCGGGAGCTGCATGTGTCAGAGGT
TTTCACCGTCATCACCGAAACGCGCGAGGCAGCTGCGGTAAAGCTCATCAGCGTGGTCGTGAAGCGATTC
ACAGATGTCTGCCTGTTCATCCGCGTCCAGCTCGTTGAGTTTCTCCAGAAGCGTTAATGTCTGGCTTCTG
ATAAAGCGGGCCATGTTAAGGGCGGTTTTTTCCTGTTTGGTCACTGATGCCTCCGTGTAAGGGGGATTTC
TGTTCATGGGGGTAATGATACCGATGAAACGAGAGAGGATGCTCACGATACGGGTTACTGATGATGAACA
TGCCCGGTTACTGGAACGTTGTGAGGGTAAACAACTGGCGGTATGGATGCGGCGGGACCAGAGAAAAATC
ACTCAGGGTCAATGCCAGCGCTTCGTTAATACAGATGTAGGTGTTCCACAGGGTAGCCAGCAGCATCCTG
CGATGCAGATCCGGAACATAATGGTGCAGGGCGCTGACTTCCGCGTTTCCAGACTTTACGAAACACGGAA
ACCGAAGACCATTCATGTTGTTGCTCAGGTCGCAGACGTTTTGCAGCAGCAGTCGCTTCACGTTCGCTCG
CGTATCGGTGATTCATTCTGCTAACCAGTAAGGCAACCCCGCCAGCCTAGCCGGGTCCTCAACGACAGGA
GCACGATCATGCGCACCCGTGGGGCCGCCATGCCGGCGATAATGGCCTGCTTCTCGCCGAAACGTTTGGT
GGCGGGACCAGTGACGAAGGCTTGAGCGAGGGCGTGCAAGATTCCGAATACCGCAAGCGACAGGCCGATC
ATCGTCGCGCTCCAGCGAAAGCGGTCCTCGCCGAAAATGACCCAGAGCGCTGCCGGCACCTGTCCTACGA
GTTGCATGATAAAGAAGACAGTCATAAGTGCGGCGACGATAGTCATGCCCCGCGCCCACCGGAAGGAGCT
GACTGGGTTGAAGGCTCTCAAGGGCATCGGTCGAGATCCCGGTGCCTAATGAGTGAGCTAACTTACATTA
ATTGCGTTGCGCTCACTGCCCGCTTTCCAGTCGGGAAACCTGTCGTGCCAGCTGCATTAATGAATCGGCC
AACGCGCGGGGAGAGGCGGTTTGCGTATTGGGCGCCAGGGTGGTTTTTCTTTTCACCAGTGAGACGGGCA
ACAGCTGATTGCCCTTCACCGCCTGGCCCTGAGAGAGTTGCAGCAAGCGGTCCACGCTGGTTTGCCCCAG
CAGGCGAAAATCCTGTTTGATGGTGGTTAACGGCGGGATATAACATGAGCTGTCTTCGGTATCGTCGTAT
CCCACTACCGAGATATCCGCACCAACGCGCAGCCCGGACTCGGTAATGGCGCGCATTGCGCCCAGCGCCA
TCTGATCGTTGGCAACCAGCATCGCAGTGGGAACGATGCCCTCATTCAGCATTTGCATGGTTTGTTGAAA
ACCGGACATGGCACTCCAGTCGCCTTCCCGTTCCGCTATCGGCTGAATTTGATTGCGAGTGAGATATTTA
TGCCAGCCAGCCAGACGCAGACGCGCCGAGACAGAACTTAATGGGCCCGCTAACAGCGCGATTTGCTGGT
GACCCAATGCGACCAGATGCTCCACGCCCAGTCGCGTACCGTCTTCATGGGAGAAAATAATACTGTTGAT
GGGTGTCTGGTCAGAGACATCAAGAAATAACGCCGGAACATTAGTGCAGGCAGCTTCCACAGCAATGGCA
TCCTGGTCATCCAGCGGATAGTTAATGATCAGCCCACTGACGCGTTGCGCGAGAAGATTGTGCACCGCCG
CTTTACAGGCTTCGACGCCGCTTCGTTCTACCATCGACACCACCACGCTGGCACCCAGTTGATCGGCGCG
AGATTTAATCGCCGCGACAATTTGCGACGGCGCGTGCAGGGCCAGACTGGAGGTGGCAACGCCAATCAGC
AACGACTGTTTGCCCGCCAGTTGTTGTGCCACGCGGTTGGGAATGTAATTCAGCTCCGCCATCGCCGCTT
CCACTTTTTCCCGCGTTTTCGCAGAAACGTGGCTGGCCTGGTTCACCACGCGGGAAACGGTCTGATAAGA
GACACCGGCATACTCTGCGACATCGTATAACGTTACTGGTTTCACATTCACCACCCTGAATTGACTCTCT
TCCGGGCGCTATCATGCCATACCGCGAAAGGTTTTGCGCCATTCGATGGTGTCCGGGATCTCGACGCTCT
CCCTTATGCGACTCCTGCATTAGGAAGCAGCCCAGTAGTAGGTTGAGGCCGTTGAGCACCGCCGCCGCAA
GGAATGGTGCATGCAAGGAGATGGCGCCCAACAGTCCCCCGGCCACGGGGCCTGCCACCATACCCACGCC
GAAACAAGCGCTCATGAGCCCGAAGTGGCGAGCCCGATCTTCCCCATCGGTGATGTCGGCGATATAGGCG
CCAGCAACCGCACCTGTGGCGCCGGTGATGCCGGCCACGATGCGTCCGGCGTAGAGGATCGAGATCTCGA
TCCCGCGAAATTAATACGACTCACTATAGGGGAATTGTGAGCGGATAACAATTCCCCTCTAGAAATAATT
TTGTTTAACTTTAAGAAGGAGATATACATATGCACGGATGTTCTGAGCCCCTGGGCCTGAAGAATAACAC
AATTCCTGACAGCCAGATGTCAGCCTCCAGCAGCTACAAGACATGGAACCTGCGTGCTTTTGGCTGGTAC
CCCCACTTGGGAAGGCTGGATAATCAGGGCAAGATCAATGCCTGGACGGCTCAGAGCAACAGTGCCAAGG
AATGGCTGCAGGTTGACCTGGGCACTCAGAGGCAAGTGACAGGAATCATCACCCAGGGGGCCCGTGACTT
TGGCCACATCCAGTATGTGGCGTCCTACAAGGTAGCCCACAGTGATGATGGTGTGCAGTGGACTGTATAT
GAGGAGCAAGGAAGCAGCAAGGTCTTCCAGGGCAACTTGGACAACAACTCCCACAAGAAGAACATCTTCG
AGAAACCCTTCATGGCTCGCTACGTGCGTGTCCTTCCAGTGTCCTGGCATAACCGCATCACCCTGCGCCT
GGAGCTGCTGGGCTGTAAGCTTGGCACTGGAGGCTCTGGAGGCACTGGAGGCTCTGGAGGCACCGGTAGC
ACTAGCGGCGGAAGCGGCGGGACAGGTACGCGTGACAAAGACTGCGAAATGAAGCGCACCACCCTGGATA
GCCCTCTGGGCAAGCTGGAACTGTCTGGGTGCGAACAGGGCCTGCACCGTATCATCTTCCTGGGCAAAGG
AACATCTGCCGCCGACGCCGTGGAAGTGCCTGCCCCAGCCGCCGTGCTGGGCGGACCAGAGCCACTGATG
CAGGCCACCGCCTGGCTCAACGCCTACTTTCACCAGCCTGAGGCCATCGAGGAGTTCCCTGTGCCAGCCC
TGCACCACCCAGTGTTCCAGCAGGAGAGCTTTACCCGCCAGGTGCTGTGGAAACTGCTGAAAGTGGTGAA
GTTCGGAGAGGTCATCAGCTACAGCCACCTGGCCGCCCTGGCCGGCAATCCCGCCGCCACCGCCGCCGTG
AAAACCGCCCTGAGCGGAAATCCCGTGCCCATTCTGATCCCCTGCCACCGGGTGGTGCAGGGCGACCTGG
ACGTGGGGGGCTACGAGGGCGGGCTCGCCGTGAAAGAGTGGCTGCTGGCCCACGAGGGCCACAGACTGGG
CAAGCCTGGGCTGGGTCTCGAGCACCACCACCACCACCACTGAGATCCGGCTGCTAACAAAGCCCGAAAG
GAAGCTGAGTTGGCTGCTGCCACCGCTGAGCAATAACTAGCATAACCCCTTGGGGCCTCTAAACGGGTCT
TGAGGGGTTTTTTGCTGAAAGGAGGAACTATATCCGGAT
Features (pLannotate 1.2.2; 20 found; start..end, strand, type, name):
     12..440     +  rep_origin     f1 ori (sequence partly withheld): f1 bacteriophage origin of replication; arrow indicates direction of (+) strand synthesis
    493..597     +  promoter       AmpR promoter: bla
    598..1458    +  CDS            AmpR: β-lactamase; bla; confers resistance to ampicillin, carbenicillin, and related antibiotics
   1629..2217    +  rep_origin     ori: high-copy-number ColE1/pMB1/pBR322/pUC origin of replication
   2403..2542    -  misc_feature   bom: basis of mobility region from pBR322
   2644..2835    -  CDS            rop: Rop protein, which maintains plasmids at low copy number; rop
   2852..3232    +  CDS            YPB1_ECOLX: Protein predicted: Swiss-Prot protein existence level 4. From Escherichia coli.
   3304..3595    -  CDS            TcR (fragment): tetracycline efflux protein; tet; confers resistance to tetracycline
   3610..3631    -  protein_bind   CAP binding site: CAP binding activates transcription in the presence of cAMP. E. coli catabolite activator protein
   3644..4726    -  CDS            lacI: lac repressor; lacI; The lac repressor binds to the lac operator to inhibit transcription in E. coli. This inhibition can be relieved by adding lactose or isopropyl-β-D-thiogalactopyranoside (IPTG).
   4727..4804    -  promoter       lacI promoter: lacI
   4812..5091    -  CDS            TcR (fragment): tetracycline efflux protein; tet; confers resistance to tetracycline
   5113..5131    +  promoter       T7 promoter: promoter for bacteriophage T7 RNA polymerase
   5132..5156    +  protein_bind   lac operator: The lac repressor binds to the lac operator to inhibit transcription in E. coli. This inhibition can be relieved by adding lactose or isopropyl-β-D-thiogalactopyranoside (IPTG). lac repressor encoded by lacI
   5171..5193    +  RBS            RBS: efficient ribosome binding site from bacteriophage T7 gene 10 (Olins and Rangwala, 1989)
   5201..5677    +  CDS            Mfge8 (fragment): MFGM_MOUSE - Experimental evidence at protein level: Swiss-Prot protein existence level 1. Contributes to phagocytic removal of apoptotic cells in many tissues. Specific ligand for the alpha-v/beta-3 and alpha-v/beta-5 receptors. Also binds to phosphatidylserine-enriched cell surfaces in a receptor-independent manner. Zona pellucida-binding protein which may play a role in gamete interaction (By similarity). Plays an important role in the maintenance of intestinal epithelial homeostasis and the promotion of mucosal healing. Promotes VEGF-dependent neovascularization. From Mus musculus (Mouse).
   5765..6307    +  CDS            SNAP-tag®: human O6-alkylguanine-DNA-alkyltransferase variant that forms covalent bonds with benzylguanine derivatives fast-reacting variant, optimized for mammalian expression
   6314..6331    +  CDS            9xHis (fragment): 9xHis affinity tag
   6341..6390    +  CDS            SET1 (fragment): solubility-enhancement tag derived from T7 phage gene 10B
   6398..6445    +  terminator     T7 terminator: transcription terminator for bacteriophage T7 RNA polymerase
