[The description below was written by a language model from this plasmid's Addgene catalogue record and pLannotate feature annotations shown in this document.]
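Description:
pET21a-C2-SNAP is a bacterial expression plasmid built on the pET21a(+) backbone, designed to produce a recombinant fusion of the C2 domain of mouse Mfge8 (lactadherin, MFG-E8) with a C-terminal SNAP-tag. The roughly 6.5 kb plasmid carries a β-lactamase gene with its own promoter for ampicillin selection and a ColE1/pMB1-type origin for replication in E. coli, accompanied by the bom site and rop gene inherited from pBR322. The catalogue lists it as high copy, although rop normally moderates copy number. An f1 origin is also present, which allows single-stranded DNA production with helper phage. Short tetracycline-resistance fragments flanking the lacI region are non-functional backbone remnants.

The insert was cloned between NdeI and XhoI, downstream of a T7 promoter, a lac operator and the T7 gene 10 ribosome binding site, and is followed by the T7 terminator. The plasmid-borne lacI gene supplies repressor, so expression depends on a host that provides T7 RNA polymerase and is induced with IPTG. The annotated reading frame consists of the Mfge8 fragment, an unannotated intervening stretch that presumably serves as a linker, the SNAP-tag and then a short histidine tract. That tract is consistent with the vector's C-terminal His tag and would permit metal-affinity purification. The small "SET1" hit just before the terminator is probably a spurious match to backbone sequence.

Mfge8 binds phosphatidylserine-enriched membranes, and the SNAP-tag reacts covalently with benzylguanine-conjugated dyes. The purified protein can therefore serve as a labellable phosphatidylserine biosensor, in line with the associated publication on labelling in vitro, ex vivo and in vivo.
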