Addgene plasmid #208769: pET21a-C2-SNAP
Purpose: To express C2-SNAP in bacteria
Depositing lab: Urte Neniskyte. Depositing organization: Vilnius University. Publication: Genetically encoded phosphatidylserine biosensor for in vitro, ex vivo and in vivo labelling. Dirvelyte E, Bujanauskiene D, Jankaityte E, Daugelaviciene N, Kisieliute U, Nagula I, Budvytyte R, Neniskyte U. Cell Mol Biol Lett. 2023 Jul 27;28(1):59. doi: 10.1186/s11658-023-00472-7. PubMed 37501184.
Backbone
  Vector backbone: pET21a(+)
  Backbone manufacturer: EMD Biosciences
  Backbone size w/o insert (bp): 5365
  Total vector size (bp): 6474
  Vector type: Bacterial Expression
Growth in bacteria
  Bacterial resistance: Ampicillin, 100 μg/mL
  Growth temperature: 37°C
  Growth strain: DH5alpha
  Copy number: High Copy
Gene/Insert
  Gene/Insert name: C2-SNAP (alt name: C2 domain)
  Species: M. musculus (mouse)
  Insert size (bp): 1109
  GenBank ID: 17304
  Entrez Gene: Mfge8 (a.k.a. MFG-E8, MP47, Mfgm, P47, SED1, lactadherin)
  Promoter: T7 promoter
  Tag / fusion protein: SNAP-tag (C terminal on insert)
  Cloning method: Restriction Enzyme; 5′ cloning site NdeI (not destroyed); 3′ cloning site XhoI (not destroyed)
  Sequencing primers: 5′ CGGTTGGGAATGTAATTCAG; 3′ GCTAGTTATTGCTCAGCGC
Terms and licenses: Academic/Nonprofit Terms; Industry Terms: Not Available to Industry
How to cite: pET21a-C2-SNAP was a gift from Urte Neniskyte (Addgene plasmid # 208769 ; http://n2t.net/addgene:208769 ; RRID:Addgene_208769)
